Addgene plasmid #145808: pAID5.1-N
Purpose: (Empty Backbone) An all-in-one bicistronic plasmid for controlling protein degradation by AID technology
Depositing lab: Masato Kanemaki. Depositing organization: National Institute of Genetics. Publication: Constructing Auxin-Inducible Degron Mutants Using an All-in-One Vector. Yesbolatova A, Saito Y, Kanemaki MT. Pharmaceuticals (Basel). 2020 May 23;13(5). pii: ph13050103. doi: 10.3390/ph13050103. PubMed 32456235.
Backbone
  Vector backbone: pT2AL200R175-CAGGS-EGFP
  Vector type: Mammalian Expression
  Selectable markers: Puromycin
  Tag / fusion protein: mAID (N terminal on insert)
Growth in bacteria
  Bacterial resistance: Ampicillin, 100 μg/mL
  Growth temperature: 37°C
  Growth strain: DH5alpha
  Copy number: High Copy
Terms and licenses: Academic/Nonprofit Terms; Industry Terms: Not Available to Industry
How to cite: pAID5.1-N was a gift from Masato Kanemaki (Addgene plasmid # 145808 ; http://n2t.net/addgene:145808 ; RRID:Addgene_145808)
