[The description below was written by a language model from this plasmid's Addgene catalogue record and pLannotate feature annotations shown in this document.]
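Description:
pAID5.1-N is an empty mammalian expression backbone for building auxin-inducible degron (AID) mutants from a single plasmid. It derives from pT2AL200R175-CAGGS-EGFP; that name suggests a Tol2 transposon vector, but no transposon arms are annotated in the feature table. In E. coli it is maintained at high copy through a ColE1/pUC-type origin with ampicillin selection (AmpR under its own promoter). The 9,250-nt sequence also carries cloning-vector remnants: an f1 origin, lacZα and lacI fragments, lac promoter/operator elements, and flanking T7 and T3 promoters.

The main expression unit is driven by a CAG-type promoter, made up of the CMV enhancer, chicken β-actin promoter and chimeric β-actin/β-globin intron. It transcribes an open reading frame matching rice (Oryza sativa) TIR1, the auxin-receptor F-box protein. This is followed by the mini-AID (mAID) degron from Arabidopsis IAA17, a multiple cloning site fragment and an SV40 polyadenylation signal. A gene of interest cloned into this site is therefore tagged with mAID at its N terminus and co-expressed with TIR1 from one bicistronic transcript. The element linking the two coding regions lies in a short unannotated gap and is not identified in the record. When auxin is added, TIR1 recruits the mAID-tagged protein for ubiquitination and proteasomal degradation, allowing rapid, conditional depletion.

A separate PGK promoter–puromycin N-acetyltransferase–PGK poly(A) cassette allows selection of transfected mammalian cells. It is flanked by two loxP sites in the same orientation, so the marker can be excised with Cre recombinase.
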