Features (pLannotate 1.2.2; 24 found; start..end, strand, type, name):
      7..462     -  rep_origin     f1 ori (sequence partly withheld): f1 bacteriophage origin of replication; arrow indicates direction of (+) strand synthesis
    467..622     -  CDS            lacZα (fragment): LacZα fragment of β-galactosidase; lacZ fragment
    630..648     +  promoter       T7 promoter: promoter for bacteriophage T7 RNA polymerase
    884..917     +  protein_bind   loxP: Cre-mediated recombination occurs in the 8-bp core sequence (GCATACAT). Cre recombinase
    944..1396    -  polyA_signal   PGK poly(A) signal: mouse phosphoglycerate kinase 1 polyadenylation signal
   1474..2073    -  CDS            PuroR (fragment): puromycin N-acetyltransferase; pac from Streptomyces; confers resistance to puromycin
   2113..2612    -  promoter       PGK promoter: mouse phosphoglycerate kinase 1 promoter
   2673..2706    +  protein_bind   loxP: Cre-mediated recombination occurs in the 8-bp core sequence (GCATACAT). Cre recombinase
   2733..2854    -  polyA_signal   SV40 poly(A) signal: SV40 polyadenylation signal
   2877..2961    -  CDS            large T antigen (fragment): large T antigen from SV40 (simian virus 40)
   2978..3022    -  misc_feature   MCS (fragment): multiple cloning site
   3035..3238    -  CDS            mini-AID: minimal degron from the auxin-responsive IAA17 protein of Arabidopsis thaliana (Kubota et al., 2013) acts as an auxin-inducible degron (AID) in the presence of TIR1
   3317..5041    -  CDS            TIR1B_ORYSJ: Experimental evidence at transcript level: Swiss-Prot protein existence level 2. From Oryza sativa subsp. japonica (Rice).
   5113..6129    -  intron         chimeric intron: chimera between introns from chicken β-actin and rabbit β-globin
   6130..6407    -  promoter       chicken β-actin promoter: No description available
   6409..6788    -  enhancer       CMV enhancer: human cytomegalovirus immediate early enhancer
   7066..7084    -  promoter       T3 promoter: promoter for bacteriophage T3 RNA polymerase
   7129..7145    -  protein_bind   lac operator: The lac repressor binds to the lac operator to inhibit transcription in E. coli. This inhibition can be relieved by adding lactose or isopropyl-β-D-thiogalactopyranoside (IPTG). lac repressor encoded by lacI
   7153..7183    -  promoter       lac promoter: promoter for the E. coli lac operon
   7198..7219    -  protein_bind   CAP binding site: CAP binding activates transcription in the presence of cAMP. E. coli catabolite activator protein
   7232..7324    -  CDS            lacI (fragment): lac repressor; lacI; The lac repressor binds to the lac operator to inhibit transcription in E. coli. This inhibition can be relieved by adding lactose or isopropyl-β-D-thiogalactopyranoside (IPTG).
   7507..8095    -  rep_origin     ori: high-copy-number ColE1/pMB1/pBR322/pUC origin of replication
   8266..9126    -  CDS            AmpR: β-lactamase; bla; confers resistance to ampicillin, carbenicillin, and related antibiotics
   9127..9231    -  promoter       AmpR promoter: bla
>Addgene plasmid #145808 | pAID5.1-N | addgene full sequence | sequence record 298836 | Addgene NGS Result
CCACCTAAATTGTAAGCGTTAATATTTTGTTAAAATTCGCGTTAAATTTTTGTTAAATCAGCTCATTTTT
TAACCAATAGGCCGAAATCGGCAAAATCCCTTATAAATCAAAAGAATAGACCGAGATAGGGT
[37 nt withheld, positions 133-169]
AAAGAACGTGGACTCCAACGTCAAAGG
[49 nt withheld, positions 197-245]
T
[91 nt withheld, positions 247-337]
G
[52 nt withheld, positions 339-390]
NGGCGGGTGTGGT
[59 nt withheld, positions 404-462]
CCCATTCGCCATTCAGGCTGCGCAACTGTTGGGAAGGGCGATCGGTGCGGGCCTCTTCGCTATTACGCCA
GCTGGCGAAAGGGGGATGTGCTGCAAGGCGATTAAGTTGGGTAACGCCAGGGTTTTCCCAGTCACGACGT
TGTAAAACGACGGCCAGTGAGCGCGCGTAATACGACTCACTATAGGGCGAATTGGGTACCGGCATATGGT
TCTTGACAGAGGTGTAAAAAGTACTCAAAAATTTTACTCAAGTGAAAGTACAAGTACTTAGGGAAAATTT
TACTCAATTAAAAGTAAAAGTATCTGGCTAGAATCTTACTTGAGTAAAAGTAAAAAAGTACTCCATTAAA
ATTGTACTTGAGTATTAAGGAAGTAAAAGTAAAAGCAAGAAAGATCTTAGTGAACCTCTTCGAGGGACCT
AATAACTTCGTATAGCATACATTATACGAAGTTATATTAAGGGTTCCGGATCTCGACCAGCTTCTGATGG
AATTAGAACTTGGCAAAACAATACTGAGAATGAAGTGTATGTGGAACAGAGGCTGCTGATCTCGTTCTTC
AGGCTATGAAACTGACACATTTGGAAACCACAGTACTTAGAACCACAAAGTGGGAATCAAGAGAAAAACA
ATGATCCCACGAGAGATCTATAGATCTATAGATCATGAGTGGGAGGAATGAGCTGGCCCTTAATTTGGTT
TTGCTTGTTTAAATTATGATATCCAACTATGAAACATTATCATAAAGCAATAGTAAAGAGCCTTCAGTAA
AGAGCAGGCATTTATCTAATCCCACCCCACCCCCACCCCCGTAGCTCCAATCCTTCCATTCAAAATGTAG
GTACTCTGTTCTCACCCTTCTTAACAAAGTATGACAGGAAAAACTTCCATTTTAGTGGACATCTTTATTG
TTTAATAGATCATCAATTTCTGCATCCCGGGGATCTGATATCATCGATGCATGGGGTCGTGCGCTCCTTT
CGGTCGGGCGCTGCGGGTCGTGGGGCGGGCGTCAGGCACCGGGCTTGCGGGTCATGCACCAGGTGCGCGG
TCCTTCGGGCACCTCGACGTCGGCGGTGACGGTGAAGCCGAGCCGCTCGTAGAAGGGGAGGTTGTGGGGC
GCGGAGGTCTCCAGGAAGGCGGGCACCCCGGCGCGCTCGGCCGCCTCCACTCCGGGGAGCACGACGGCGC
TGCCCAGACCCTTGCCCTGGTGGTCGGGCGAGACGCCGACGGTGGCCAGGAACCACGCGGGCTCCTTGGG
CCGGTGCGGCGCCAGGAGGCCTTCCATCTGTTGCTGCGCGGCCAGCCGGGAACCGCTCAACTCGGCCATG
CGCGGGCCGATCTCGGCGAACACCGCCCCCGCTTCGACGCTCTCCGGCGTGGTCCAGACCGCCACCGCGG
CGCCGTCGTCCGCGACCCACACCTTGCCGATGTCGAGCCCGACGCGCGTGAGGAAGAGTTCTTGCAGCTC
GGTGACCCGCTCGATGTGGCGGTCCGGATCGACGGTGTGGCGCGTGGCGGGGTAGTCGGCGAACGCGGCG
GCGAGGGTGCGTACGGCCCTGGGGACGTCGTCGCGGGTGGCGAGGCGCACCGTGGGCTTGTACTCGGTCA
TGGTAAGCTTCAGCTGCTCGAGATCTAGATGGATGCAGGTCGAAAGGCCCGGAGATGAGGAAGAGGAGAA
CAGCGCGGCAGACGTGCGCTTTTGAAGCGTGCAGAATGCCGGGCCTCCGGAGGACCTTCGGGCGCCCGCC
CCGCCCCTGAGCCCGCCCCTGAGCCCGCCCCCGGACCCACCCCTTCCCAGCCTCTGAGCCCAGAAAGCGA
AGGAGCAAAGCTGCTATTGGCCGCTGCCCCAAAGGCCTACCCGCTTCCATTGCTCAGCGGTGCTGTCCAT
CTGCACGAGACTAGTGAGACGTGCTACTTCCATTTGTCACGTCCTGCACGACGCGAGCTGCGGGGCGGGG
GGGAACTTCCTGACTAGGGGAGGAGTAGAAGGTGGCGCGAAGGGGCCACCAAAGAACGGAGTCGGTTGGC
GCCTACCGGTGGATGTGGAATGTGTGCGAGGCCAGAGGCCACTTGTGTAGCGCCAAGTGCCCAGCGGGGC
TGCTAAAGCGCATGCTCCAGACTGCCTTGGGAAAAGCGCCTCCCCTACCCGGTAGAATTTCGAGGTCGAG
ATCCTAAGCTTGGCTGGACGTAAACTCCTCTTCAGACCTAATAACTTCGTATAGCATACATTATACGAAG
TTATATTAAGGGTTATTGAATATGATCGCTTAAGATACATTGATGAGTTTGGACAAACCACAACTAGAAT
GCAGTGAAAAAAATGCTTTATTTGTGAAATTTGTGATGCTATTGCTTTATTTGTAACCATTATAAGCTGC
AATAAACAAGTTAACAACAACAATTGCATTCATTTTATGTTTCAGGTTCAGGGGGAGGTGTGGGAGGTTT
TTTAAAGCAAGTAAAACCTCTACAAATGTGGTATGGCTGATTATGATCAGTTATCTAGATCCGGTGGATC
CCGGGCCCGCGGTACCGTCGACTGCAGAATTCGAAGCTTGGGCGCCTGCACCTTTATACATCCTCAAATC
GATTTTCCTCAAGTACGGTGCTCCGTCCATTGATACCTTCACGAACGCCGCCGCCTCCGGGCCACCGCTT
GATTTTTGGCAGGAAACCATCACGTTCTTCCGGTATGATCTCACCGGTGGCCATCCCACAACTTGTGCCT
TGGCCGGAGGTTTGGCTGGATCTTTAGGACAAGCACTCTTCTCCTTAGATCTAGGTCCAGGGTTCTCCTC
CACGTCTCCAGCCTGCTTCAGCAGGCTGAAGTTAGTAGCTCCGCTTCCTGATCTCAGAATCTTCACAAAG
TTGGGAGCATCATCTCTTGCCCCTGCGGTGGTCCGATACACATACAGTTTCTCCACCTTTGGCAGGTCGC
CATGATTTTCCTCCATTTCGTTAGACCCGTCCCGCTCATTAATGACTTCCACGTTCAGCATAGGCATTTT
ACTAGCCAGGACCTGACAGCCCTTCAGAGTCACATTGCAACTAGACATCCACAGGCTCCTCATTGTCTCG
TATCTGGCAAAGTTTCCCAGCAGAGCGGCATCCCCGAAAGGGCTGTCCCGGATTTCCAGTTTTCGCAGAT
TCTTACACCCGTTCATCACGTGCATCATGCCCTTATCGGAGTCTCCGGCAAATGCAATGCTCAGCATCTC
CAGCTGCTTAGCATACTTGCCGATGTACATGAACACTTTGTCTGTCAGCAGGCCGGAAATGCTCAGCCTC
TGGAGTCCCTTGCACTCTCTCACGATAGCTCCAAACCCTTCATCCAGTGGCTGGGATGTGACCACGTCGG
GTTTGCCTGGTTCCAGAATACACAGCCGAAATCGGGTGAAATTAGGGCAGTTCTTGGCGACGGTCACCAG
TGCAGCATTAGTCATCTGATGACAGAAATACAGCAGGCTGTTCAGCTTTGGGCATCCCAGTGAGACTGCC
ACCAGGCCTTCCTCAGTGACAGCACTATATCCGGCCACGTAAAAATCAGATGGGAACACTCTCAGCTCCT
GGAGGTCCTTGCAGGAGCTGGCGACCACCTGGAGCCCCTTATCGGAAATACAGTCCAGCACCCACAGTCG
CTGGAGTTTCACGCAGCGTGAGATCATCTTTGTCAGATCACTGGCGTCCAGGGTTGGTGCATAGCTCAGG
TTCAGGCCTGTCAGCTGTGCACACAGAGGGTAGATAAAGCTCAGGCACACGGGTGAAGCATCCCAGAATC
CTGACAGACTCCTCAGCATTTTACACTTCTCCAGGGCAGAAGTCAGTTTAAAGTAGGATTCTGTCTGGAA
ATCGTCTGTCAGATTGCCGGTTCCCAGATCCTCCAGGTTAGGGGTTCTCAGCAGAATCTTAGCCAGAGTG
TCCACGCTCACGCTCCGGTTCAGCCGCAGAGACCTCAGGTTGGGGCTTCTTGAGACCAGCCGCTCCAGGG
ACCCAGCATTCACTTCGCCTTTGATGCAGGCAAAGTTCAGGGACACCAGGCTGGTACATGAGTCTGGGAA
GCAAGACAGCCATCTGGGGCCTCTATCCTCCACTTCATTCTCCTGGAGGTCCAGCTCCCGCAGCAGCTTA
CAGTGGGAGGCCACGGCTGCCAGTCCATCGGTGCTGAAGCCTTCGCAAGAAATCAGCACCAGTGCGCGAA
ACCTAGGGAAGCTCCGAGCCAGCAGCTCCAGACTTTCGTCAGAGACCACCATTCGCTTCATGCGCAGTTC
CTCCAGTCCATGACAGCCGCGAGCGGCTGCCTCGATCCAAGGGCCGGCGTATCCTCCCCAATCAGGGGGC
ACCAGGTTAAAGTCGGCGAAGTGGGGTTTCCCCTTGACGGTCAGTGCGCGCACATTTGGAAACCTAGCGG
CGACCCTGCCTGCTCTCACAGCATAGCAGTTGCCGACGAACACTCCTCTCCGGCTCAGGCGTTCGATCTC
GTACCACACTTTGCAGACCAGGCTCACTGTGTTTCTATCTCTCTGTGCAGGCAGGAAGCTAAAAATGTGT
TCGACGACCTCTTCAGGAAAGTATGTCATGGTGGCAGCGCTTCGAGGAATTCTTTGCCAAAATGATGAGA
CAGCACAATAACCAGCACGTTGCCCAGGAGCTGTAGGAAAAAGAAGAAGGCATGAACATGGTTAGCAGAG
GCTCTAGAGCCGCCGGTCACACGCCAGAAGCCGAACCCCGCCCTGCCCCGTCCCCCCCGAAGGCAGCCGT
CCCCCCGCGGACAGCCCCGAGGCTGGAGAGGGAGAAGGGGACGGCGGCGCGGCGACGCACGAAGGCCCTC
CCCGCCCATTTCCTTCCTGCCGGCGCCGCACCGCTTCGCCCCGCGCCCGCTAGAGGGGGTGCGGCGGCGC
CTCCCAGATTTCGGCTCCGCACAGATTTGGGACAAAGGAAGTCCCTGCGCCCTCTCGCACGATTACCATA
AAAGGCAATGGCTGCGGCTCGCCGCGCCTCGACAGCCGCCGGCGCTCCGGGGGCCGCCGCGCCCCTCCCC
CGAGCCCYCCCCGGCCCGAGGCGGCCCCGCCCCGCCCGGCACCCCCACCTGCCGCCACCCCCCGCCCGGC
ACGGCGAGCCCCGCGCCACGCCCCGTACGGAGCCCCGCACCCGAAGCCGGGCCGTGCTCAGCAACTCGGG
GAGGGGGGTGCAGGGGGGGTTGCAGCCCGACCGACGCGCCCACACCCCCTGCTCACCCCCCCACGCACAC
ACCCCGCACGCAGCCTTTGTTCCCCTCGCAGCCCCCCCCGCACCGCGGGGCACCGCCCCCGGCCGCGCTC
CCCTCGCGCACACTGCGGAGCGCACAAAGCCCCGCGCCGCGCCCGCAGCGCTCACAGCCGCCGGGCAGCG
CGGAGCCGCACGCGGCGCTCCCCACGCACACACACACGCACGCACCCCCCGAGCCGCTCCCCCCGCACAA
AGGGCCCTCCCGGAGCCCCTCAAGGCTTTCACGCAGCCACAGAAAAGAAACAAGCCGTCATTAAACCAAG
CGCTAATTACAGCCCGGAGGAGAAGGGCCGTCCCGCCCGCTCACCTGTGGGAGTAACGCGGTCAGTCAGA
GCCGGGGCGGGCGGCGCGAGGCGGCGGCGGAGCGGGGCACGGGGCGAAGGCAGCGCGCAGCGACTCCCGC
CCGCCGCGCGCTTCGCTTTTTATAGGGCCGCCGCCGCCGCCGCCTCGCCATAAAAGGAAACTTTCGGAGC
GCGCCGCTCTGATTGGCTGCCGCCGCACCTCTCCGCCTCSCCCCSCCCCSCCCCYCSCCCCSCCCCSCCC
CSCCYGGCGCGCGCCCCCCCCCCCCCCCCGCCCCCATCGCTGCACAAAATAATTAAAAAATAAATAAATA
CAAAATTGGGGGTGGGGAGGGGGGGGAGATGGGGAGAGTGAAGCAGAACGTGGGGCTCACCTCGACCATG
GTAATAGCGATGACTAATACGTAGATGTACTGCCAAGTAGGAAAGTCCCATAAGGTCATGTACTGGGCAT
AATGCCAGGCGGGCCATTTACCGTCATTGACGTCAATAGGGGGCGTACTTGGCATATGATACACTTGATG
TACTGCCAAGTGGGCAGTTTACCGTAAATACTCCACCCATTGACGTCAATGGAAAGTCCCTATTGGCGTT
ACTATGGGAACATACGTCATTATTGACGTCAATGGGCGGGGGTCGTTGGGCGGTCAGCCAGGCGGGCCAT
TTACCGTAAGTTATGTAACGCGGAACTCCATATATGGGCTATGAACTAATGACCCCGTAATTGATTACTA
TTAATAACTAGTCAATAATCAATGTCGAGCATGCATCTAGAGGGCCCAAGTGATCTCCAAAAAATAAGTA
CTTTTTGACTGTAAATAAAATTGTAAGGAGTAAAAAGTACTTTTTTTTCTAAAAAAATGTAATTAAGTAA
AAGTAAAAGTATTGATTTTTAATTGTACTCAAGTAAAGTAAAAATCCCCAAAAATAATACTTAAGTACAG
TAATCAAGTAAAATTACTCAAGTACTTTACACCTCTGGTTCTTGACCCCCTACCTTCAGCAAGCCCAGCA
GATCCGAGCTCCAGCTTTTGTTCCCTTTAGTGAGGGTTAATTGCGCGCTTGGCGTAATCATGGTCATAGC
TGTTTCCTGTGTGAAATTGTTATCCGCTCACAATTCCACACAACATACGAGCCGGAAGCATAAAGTGTAA
AGCCTGGGGTGCCTAATGAGTGAGCTAACTCACATTAATTGCGTTGCGCTCACTGCCCGCTTTCCAGTCG
GGAAACCTGTCGTGCCAGCTGCATTAATGAATCGGCCAACGCGCGGGGAGAGGCGGTTTGCGTATTGGGC
GCTCTTCCGCTTCCTCGCTCACTGACTCGCTGCGCTCGGTCGTTCGGCTGCGGCGAGCGGTATCAGCTCA
CTCAAAGGCGGTAATACGGTTATCCACAGAATCAGGGGATAACGCAGGAAAGAACATGTGAGCAAAAGGC
CAGCAAAAGGCCAGGAACCGTAAAAAGGCCGCGTTGCTGGCGTTTTTCCATAGGCTCCGCCCCCCTGACG
AGCATCACAAAAATCGACGCTCAAGTCAGAGGTGGCGAAACCCGACAGGACTATAAAGATACCAGGCGTT
TCCCCCTGGAAGCTCCCTCGTGCGCTCTCCTGTTCCGACCCTGCCGCTTACCGGATACCTGTCCGCCTTT
CTCCCTTCGGGAAGCGTGGCGCTTTCTCATAGCTCACGCTGTAGGTATCTCAGTTCGGTGTAGGTCGTTC
GCTCCAAGCTGGGCTGTGTGCACGAACCCCCCGTTCAGCCCGACCGCTGCGCCTTATCCGGTAACTATCG
TCTTGAGTCCAACCCGGTAAGACACGACTTATCGCCACTGGCAGCAGCCACTGGTAACAGGATTAGCAGA
GCGAGGTATGTAGGCGGTGCTACAGAGTTCTTGAAGTGGTGGCCTAACTACGGCTACACTAGAAGAACAG
TATTTGGTATCTGCGCTCTGCTGAAGCCAGTTACCTTCGGAAAAAGAGTTGGTAGCTCTTGATCCGGCAA
ACAAACCACCGCTGGTAGCGGTGGTTTTTTTGTTTGCAAGCAGCAGATTACGCGCAGAAAAAAAGGATCT
CAAGAAGATCCTTTGATCTTTTCTACGGGGTCTGACGCTCAGTGGAACGAAAACTCACGTTAAGGGATTT
TGGTCATGAGATTATCAAAAAGGATCTTCACCTAGATCCTTTTAAATTAAAAATGAAGTTTTAAATCAAT
CTAAAGTATATATGAGTAAACTTGGTCTGACAGTTACCAATGCTTAATCAGTGAGGCACCTATCTCAGCG
ATCTGTCTATTTCGTTCATCCATAGTTGCCTGACTCCCCGTCGTGTAGATAACTACGATACGGGAGGGCT
TACCATCTGGCCCCAGTGCTGCAATGATACCGCGAGACCCACGCTCACCGGCTCCAGATTTATCAGCAAT
AAACCAGCCAGCCGGAAGGGCCGAGCGCAGAAGTGGTCCTGCAACTTTATCCGCCTCCATCCAGTCTATT
AATTGTTGCCGGGAAGCTAGAGTAAGTAGTTCGCCAGTTAATAGTTTGCGCAACGTTGTTGCCATTGCTA
CAGGCATCGTGGTGTCACGCTCGTCGTTTGGTATGGCTTCATTCAGCTCCGGTTCCCAACGATCAAGGCG
AGTTACATGATCCCCCATGTTGTGCAAAAAAGCGGTTAGCTCCTTCGGTCCTCCGATCGTTGTCAGAAGT
AAGTTGGCCGCAGTGTTATCACTCATGGTTATGGCAGCACTGCATAATTCTCTTACTGTCATGCCATCCG
TAAGATGCTTTTCTGTGACTGGTGAGTACTCAACCAAGTCATTCTGAGAATAGTGTATGCGGCGACCGAG
TTGCTCTTGCCCGGCGTCAATACGGGATAATACCGCGCCACATAGCAGAACTTTAAAAGTGCTCATCATT
GGAAAACGTTCTTCGGGGCGAAAACTCTCAAGGATCTTACCGCTGTTGAGATCCAGTTCGATGTAACCCA
CTCGTGCACCCAACTGATCTTCAGCATCTTTTACTTTCACCAGCGTTTCTGGGTGAGCAAAAACAGGAAG
GCAAAATGCCGCAAAAAAGGGAATAAGGGCGACACGGAAATGTTGAATACTCATACTCTTCCTTTTTCAA
TATTATTGAAGCATTTATCAGGGTTATTGTCTCATGAGCGGATACATATTTGAATGTATTTAGAAAAATA
AACAAATAGGGGTTCCGCGCACATTTCCCCGAAAAGTG
